Addgene plasmid #193412: pNC-RFP-N
Purpose: (Empty Backbone) Nimble cloning-compatible vector for protein subcellular localization in plants
Depositing lab: Pu Yan. Depositing organization: Chinese Academy of Tropical Agricultural Sciences. Publication: A Nimble Cloning-compatible vector system for high-throughput gene functional analysis in plants. Yan P, Tuo D, Shen W, Deng H, Zhou P, Gao X. Plant Commun. 2023 Mar 13;4(2):100471. doi: 10.1016/j.xplc.2022.100471. Epub 2022 Nov 9. PubMed 36352791.
Backbone
  Vector backbone: pGreen
  Vector type: Plant Expression
Growth in bacteria
  Bacterial resistance: Kanamycin, 50 μg/mL
  Growth temperature: 37°C
  Growth strain: ccdB Survival
  Copy number: High Copy
Gene/Insert
  Gene/Insert name: None
Terms and licenses: Academic/Nonprofit Terms; Industry Terms: Not Available to Industry
Depositor comments: RFP-NC frame
How to cite: pNC-RFP-N was a gift from Pu Yan (Addgene plasmid # 193412 ; http://n2t.net/addgene:193412 ; RRID:Addgene_193412)
