[The description below was written by a language model from this plasmid's Addgene catalogue record and pLannotate feature annotations shown in this document.]
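Description:
pNC-RFP-N is an empty plant expression backbone built on the small binary vector pGreen and designed for protein subcellular localization studies using the Nimble Cloning system. It is maintained in E. coli at high copy through a ColE1/pUC-type origin and selected with kanamycin via an aph(3')-Ia (KanR) gene. It also carries the pSa origin, which in pGreen-type vectors supports replication in Agrobacterium when replication functions are supplied in trans by a helper plasmid. Nopaline-type left and right T-DNA border repeats flank the expression cassette, so the payload can be delivered to plant cells by Agrobacterium. No plant selectable marker is annotated within the T-DNA, which suggests use in transient assays, although the record does not say this. Remnants of the pBluescript-derived region (lacZα and MCS fragments, T7 and T3 promoters, lac promoter and operator) are also present.

The cassette consists of the constitutive CaMV 35S promoter driving mRFP1, followed by a cloning site (the "NC frame" in the depositor's note) and a NOS terminator with poly(A) signal. As supplied, the cloning site is occupied by a ccdB toxin gene under the bacterial cat promoter. This gene provides negative selection: ordinary E. coli strains holding the uncut parental vector are killed, so only recombinants in which a gene of interest has replaced ccdB survive. It also explains why the empty vector is propagated in a ccdB-tolerant strain. The "RFP-NC" order places mRFP1 upstream of the insert, so the inserted coding sequence should be expressed as an N-terminally RFP-tagged fusion. The red fluorescence then reports where the fusion protein localizes in plant cells.
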