Features (pLannotate 1.2.2; 21 found; start..end, strand, type, name):
    184..525     +  promoter       CaMV 35S promoter: strong constitutive promoter from cauliflower mosaic virus
    545..1219    +  CDS            mRFP1: mRFP1 is a basic (constitutively fluorescent) red fluorescent protein published in 2002, derived from Discosoma sp.. It is reported to be a somewhat slowly-maturing monomer with low acid sensitivity.
   1401..1503    +  promoter       cat promoter: promoter of the E. coli cat gene encoding chloramphenicol acetyltransferase
   1534..1836    +  CDS            ccdB: CCDB_ECOLI - Also known as G, letB, letD. Experimental evidence at protein level: Swiss-Prot protein existence level 1. Toxic component of a type II toxin-antitoxin (TA) system, functioning in plasmid maintainence. Responsible for the post- segregational killing (PSK) of plasmid-free cells, also referred to as a plasmid addiction system. Half-life of over 2 hours. Cell killing by CcdB is accompanied by filamentation, defects in chromosome and plasmid segregation, defects in cell division, formation of anucleate cells, decreased DNA synthesis and plasmid loss. Interferes with the activity of DN
   1922..2174    +  terminator     NOS terminator: nopaline synthase terminator and poly(A) signal
   2178..2232    -  misc_feature   MCS (fragment): pBluescript multiple cloning site
   2245..2263    -  promoter       T3 promoter: promoter for bacteriophage T3 RNA polymerase
   2308..2324    -  protein_bind   lac operator: The lac repressor binds to the lac operator to inhibit transcription in E. coli. This inhibition can be relieved by adding lactose or isopropyl-β-D-thiogalactopyranoside (IPTG). lac repressor encoded by lacI
   2332..2362    -  promoter       lac promoter: promoter for the E. coli lac operon
   2377..2398    -  protein_bind   CAP binding site: CAP binding activates transcription in the presence of cAMP. E. coli catabolite activator protein
   2411..2503    -  CDS            lacI (fragment): lac repressor; lacI; The lac repressor binds to the lac operator to inhibit transcription in E. coli. This inhibition can be relieved by adding lactose or isopropyl-β-D-thiogalactopyranoside (IPTG).
   2505..2629    -  rep_origin     RSF ori (fragment): Plasmids containing the RSF 1030 origin of replication can be propagated in E. coli cells that contain additional plasmids with compatible origins.
   2637..2661    +  misc_feature   RB T-DNA repeat: right border repeat from nopaline C58 T-DNA
   2752..3340    -  rep_origin     ori: high-copy-number ColE1/pMB1/pBR322/pUC origin of replication
   3511..4326    -  CDS            KanR: aminoglycoside phosphotransferase; aph(3')-Ia; confers resistance to kanamycin in bacteria or G418 (Geneticin®) in eukaryotes
   4511..4612    +  CDS            TRA2_ECOLX (fragment): Protein predicted: Swiss-Prot protein existence level 4. Required for transposition of transposon Tn903. From Escherichia coli.
   4617..5052    +  rep_origin     pSa ori: origin of replication from bacterial plasmid pSa
   5179..5201    +  misc_feature   LB T-DNA repeat: left border repeat from nopaline C58 T-DNA (truncated)
   5229..5384    -  CDS            lacZα (fragment): LacZα fragment of β-galactosidase; lacZ fragment
   5392..5410    +  promoter       T7 promoter: promoter for bacteriophage T7 RNA polymerase
   5419..5455    -  misc_feature   MCS (fragment): pBluescript multiple cloning site
>Addgene plasmid #193412 | pNC-RFP-N | addgene full sequence | sequence record 380182 | Addgene NGS Result
CATGGAGTCAAAGATTCAAATAGAGGACCTAACAGAACTCGCCGTAAAGACTGGCGAACAGTTCATACAG
AGTCTCTTACGACTCAATGACAAGAAGAAAATCTTCGTCAACATGGTGGAGCACGACACACTTGTCTACT
CCAAAAATATCAAAGATACAGTCTCAGAAGACCAAAGGGCAATTGAGACTTTTCAACAAAGGGTAATATC
CGGAAACCTCCTCGGATTCCATTGCCCAGCTATCTGTCACTTTATTGTGAAGATAGTGGAAAAGGAAGGT
GGCTCCTACAAATGCCATCATTGCGATAAAGGAAAGGCCATCGTTGAAGATGCCTCTGCCGACAGTGGTC
CCAAAGATGGACCCCCACCCACGAGGAGCATCGTGGAAAAAGAAGACGTTCCAACCACGTCTTCAAAGCA
AGTGGATTGATGTGATATCTCCACTGACGTAAGGGATGACGCACAATCCCACTATCCTTCGCAAGACCCT
TCCTCTATATAAGGAAGTTCATTTCATTTGGAGAGAACACGGGGGACTCTTGACATGGCCTCCTCCGAGG
ACGTCATCAAGGAGTTCATGCGCTTCAAGGTGCGCATGGAGGGCTCCGTGAACGGCCACGAGTTCGAGAT
CGAGGGCGAGGGCGAGGGCCGCCCCTACGAGGGCACCCAGACCGCCAAGCTGAAGGTGACCAAGGGCGGC
CCCCTGCCCTTCGCCTGGGACATCCTGTCCCCTCAGTTCCAGTACGGCTCCAAGGCCTACGTGAAGCACC
CCGCCGACATCCCCGACTACTTGAAGCTGTCCTTCCCCGAGGGCTTCAAGTGGGAGCGCGTGATGAACTT
CGAGGACGGCGGCGTGGTGACCGTGACCCAGGACTCCTCCCTGCAGGACGGCGAGTTCATCTACAAGGTG
AAGCTGCGCGGCACCAACTTCCCCTCCGACGGCCCCGTAATGCAGAAGAAGACCATGGGCTGGGAGGCCT
CCACCGAGCGGATGTACCCCGAGGACGGCGCCCTGAAGGGCGAGATCAAGATGAGGCTGAAGCTGAAGGA
CGGCGGCCACTACGACGCCGAGGTCAAGACCACCTACATGGCCAAGAAGCCCGTGCAGCTGCCCGGCGCC
TACAAGACCGACATCAAGCTGGACATCACCTCCCACAACGAGGACTACACCATCGTGGAACAGTACGAGC
GCGCCGAGGGCCGCCACTCCACCGGCGCCCAGTGGTCTCTGTCCAGTCCTGGCCTCGTCGGCCATTCTCG
ACTAAGTTGGCAGCATCACCCGACGCACTTTGCGCCGAATAAATACCTGTGACGGAAGATCACTTCGCAG
AATAAATAAATCCTGGTGTCCCTGTTGATACCGGGAAGCCCTGGGCCAACTTTTGGCGAAAATGAGACGT
TGATCGGCACGTAAGAGGTTCCAACTTTCACCATAATGAAATAAGATCACTACCGGGCGTATTTTTTGAG
TTATCGAGATTTTCAGGAGCTAAGGAAGCTAAACTTTTGCTGACGAGAACAGGGACTGGTGAAATGCAGT
TTAAGGTTTACACCTATAAAAGAGAGAGCCGTTATCGTCTGTTTGTGGATGTACAGAGTGATATTATTGA
CACGCCTGGGCGACGGATGGTGATCCCCCTGGCCAGTGCACGTCTGCTGTCAGATAAAGTCTCCCGTGAA
CTTTACCCGGTGGTGCATATCGGGGATGAAAGCTGGCGCATGATGACCACCGATATGGCCAGTGTGCCGG
TATCCGTTATCGGGGAAGAAGTGGCTGATCTCAGCCACCGCGAAAATGACATCAAAAACGCCATTAACCT
GATGTTCTGGGGAATATAAATGTCAGGCTCCCTTATACACAGGGCCAGTCTGGCCACTTGTGGTCTGCTG
AGACCGTGAGGTGACCAGCTCGAATTTCCCCGATCGTTCAAACATTTGGCAATAAAGTTTCTTAAGATTG
AATCCTGTTGCCGGTCTTGCGATGATTATCATATAATTTCTGTTGAATTACGTTAAGCATGTAATAATTA
ACATGTAATGCATGACGTTATTTATGAGATGGGTTTTTATGATTAGAGTCCCGCAATTATACATTTAATA
CGCGATAGAAAACAAAATATAGCGCGCAAACTAGGATAAATTATCGCGCGCGGTGTCATCTATGTTACTA
GATCGGGCCTGCAGCCCGGGGGATCCACTAGTTCTAGAGCGGCCGCCACCGCGGTGGAGCTCCAGCTTTT
GTTCCCTTTAGTGAGGGTTAATTGCGCGCTTGGCGTAATCATGGTCATAGCTGTTTCCTGTGTGAAATTG
TTATCCGCTCACAATTCCACACAACATACGAGCCGGAAGCATAAAGTGTAAAGCCTGGGGTGCCTAATGA
GTGAGCTAACTCACATTAATTGCGTTGCGCTCACTGCCCGCTTTCCAGTCGGGAAACCTGTCGTGCCAGC
TGCATTAATGAATCGGCCAACGCGCGGGGAGAGGCGGTTTGCGTATTGGGCGCTCTTCCGCTTCCTCGCT
CACTGACTCGCTGCGCTCGGTCGTTCGGCTGCGGCGAGCGGTATCAGCTCACTCAAAGGCGGTAATACGG
TTATCCACAGAATCAGGGGATAACGCAGGAAAGAACATGAAGGCCTTGACAGGATATATTGGCGGGTAAA
CTAAGTCGCTGTATGTGTTTGTTTGAGATCTCATGTGAGCAAAAGGCCAGCAAAAGGCCAGGAACCGTAA
AAAGGCCGCGTTGCTGGCGTTTTTCCATAGGCTCCGCCCCCCTGACGAGCATCACAAAAATCGACGCTCA
AGTCAGAGGTGGCGAAACCCGACAGGACTATAAAGATACCAGGCGTTTCCCCCTGGAAGCTCCCTCGTGC
GCTCTCCTGTTCCGACCCTGCCGCTTACCGGATACCTGTCCGCCTTTCTCCCTTCGGGAAGCGTGGCGCT
TTCTCATAGCTCACGCTGTAGGTATCTCAGTTCGGTGTAGGTCGTTCGCTCCAAGCTGGGCTGTGTGCAC
GAACCCCCCGTTCAGCCCGACCGCTGCGCCTTATCCGGTAACTATCGTCTTGAGTCCAACCCGGTAAGAC
ACGACTTATCGCCACTGGCAGCAGCCACTGGTAACAGGATTAGCAGAGCGAGGTATGTAGGCGGTGCTAC
AGAGTTCTTGAAGTGGTGGCCTAACTACGGCTACACTAGAAGAACAGTATTTGGTATCTGCGCTCTGCTG
AAGCCAGTTACCTTCGGAAGAAGAGTTGGTAGCTCTTGATCCGGCAAACAAACCACCGCTGGTAGCGGTG
GTTTTTTTGTTTGCAAGCAGCAGATTACGCGCAGAAAAAAAGGATCTCAAGAAGATCCTTTGATCTTTTC
TACGGGGTCTGACGCTCAGTGGAACGAAAACTCACGTTAAGGGATTTTGGTCATGAGATTATCAAAAAGG
ATCTTCACCTAGATCCTTTTAAATTAAAAATGAAGTTTTAAATCAATCTAAAGTATATATGTGTAACATT
GGTCTAGTGATTAGAAAAACTCATCGAGCATCAAATGAAACTGCAATTTATTCATATCAGGATTATCAAT
ACCATATTTTTGAAAAAGCCGTTTCTGTAATGAAGGAGAAAACTCACCGAGGCAGTTCCATAGGATGGCA
AGATCCTGGTATCGGTCTGCGATTCCGACTCGTCCAACATCAATACAACCTATTAATTTCCCCTCGTCAA
AAATAAGGTTATCAAGTGAGAAATCACCATGAGTGACGACTGAATCCGGTGAGAATGGCAAAAGTTTATG
CATTTCTTTCCAGACTTGTTCAACAGGCCAGCCATTACGCTCGTCATCAAAATCACTCGCATCAACCAAA
CCGTTATTCATTCGTGATTGCGCCTGAGCGAGACGAAATACGCGATCGCTGTTAAAAGGACAATTACAAA
CAGGAATCGAATGCAACCGGCGCAGGAACACTGCCAGCGCATCAACAATATTTTCACCTGAATCAGGATA
TTCTTCTAATACCTGGAATGCTGTTTTCCCTGGGATCGCAGTGGTGAGTAACCATGCATCATCAGGAGTA
CGGATAAAATGCTTGATGGTCGGAAGAGGCATAAATTCCGTCAGCCAGTTTAGTCTGACCATCTCATCTG
TAACATCATTGGCAACGCTACCTTTGCCATGTTTCAGAAACAACTCTGGCGCATCGGGCTTCCCATACAA
TCGGTAGATTGTCGCACCTGATTGCCCGACATTATCGCGAGCCCATTTATACCCATATAAATCAGCATCC
ATGTTGGAATTTAATCGCGGCCTTGAGCAAGACGTTTCCCGTTGAATATGGCTCATAACACCCCTTGTAT
TACTGTTTATGTAAGCAGACAGTTTTATTGTTCATGATGATATATTTTTATCTTGTGCAATGTAACATCA
GAGATTTTGAGACACAACGTGGCTTTGTTGAATAAATCGAACTTTTGCTGAGTTGAAGGATCAGATCACG
CATCTTCCCGACAACGCAGACCGTTCCGTGGCAAAGCAAAAGTTCAAAATCACCAACTGGTCCACCTACA
ACAAAGCTCTCATCAACCGTGGCTCCCTCACTTTCTGGCTGGATGATGGGGCGATTCAGGCGATCCCCAT
CCAACAGCCCGCCGTCGAGCGGGCTTTTTTATCCCCGGAAGCCTGTGGATAGAGGGTAGTTATCCACGTG
AAACCGCTAATGCCCCGCAAAGCCTTGATTCACGGGGCTTTCCGGCCCGCTCCAAAAACTATCCACGTGA
AATCGCTAATCAGGGTACGTGAAATCGCTAATCGGAGTACGTGAAATCGCTAATAAGGTCACGTGAAATC
GCTAATCAAAAAGGCACGTGAGAACGCTAATAGCCCTTTCAGATCAACAGCTTGCAAACACCCCTCGCTC
CGGCAAGTAGTTACAGCAAGTAGTATGTTCAATTAGCTTTTCAATTATGAATATATATATCAATTATTGG
TCGCCCTTGGCTTGTGGACAATGCGCTACGCGCACCGGCTCCGCCCGTGGACAACCGCAAGCGGTTGCCC
ACCGTCGAGCGCCTTTGCCCACAACCCGGCGGCCGGCCGCAACAGATCGTTTTATAAATTTTTTTTTTTG
AAAAAGAAAAAGCCCGAAAGGCGGCAACCTCTCGGGCTTCTGGATTTCCGATCCCCGGAATTAGATCTTG
GCAGGATATATTGTGGTGTAACGTTAACATTAACGCTTACAATTTCCATTCGCCATTCAGGCTGCGCAAC
TGTTGGGAAGGGCGATCGGTGCGGGCCTCTTCGCTATTACGCCAGCTGGCGAAAGGGGGATGTGCTGCAA
GGCGATTAAGTTGGGTAACGCCAGGGTTTTCCCAGTCACGACGTTGTAAAACGACGGCCAGTGAGCGCGC
GTAATACGACTCACTATAGGGCGAATTGGGTACCGGGCCCCCCCTCGAGGTCGACGGTATCGATA
